Addgene plasmid #41237: TAL3063
Depositing lab: Keith Joung. Depositing organization: Massachusetts General Hospital. Publication: Targeted gene disruption in somatic zebrafish cells using engineered TALENs. Sander JD, Cade L, Khayter C, Reyon D, Peterson RT, Joung JK, Yeh JR. Nat Biotechnol. 2011 Aug 5;29(8):697-8. doi: 10.1038/nbt.1934. PubMed 21822241.
Backbone
  Vector backbone: JDS70
  Backbone manufacturer: Addgene plasmid #32285
  Backbone size w/o insert (bp): 6447
  Vector type: Mammalian Expression ; T7
Growth in bacteria
  Bacterial resistance: Ampicillin, 100 μg/mL
  Growth temperature: 37°C
  Growth strain: XL1 Blue
  Copy number: High Copy
Gene/Insert
  Gene/Insert name: ZebrafishCommunity-ednrb1b-Right (alt name: ednrb1b)
  Species: D. rerio (zebrafish)
  Insert size (bp): 1640
  Promoter: CMV
  Tag / fusion protein: 3X Flag (N terminal on backbone); WT FOKI (C terminal on backbone)
  Cloning method: Restriction Enzyme; 5′ cloning site N/A (destroyed during cloning); 3′ cloning site N/A (destroyed during cloning)
  Sequencing primers: 5′ CMV-F; 3′ BGH-rev
Terms and licenses: Academic/Nonprofit Terms; Industry Terms: Not Available to Industry
Depositor comments: Target binding site: TTCCCAGCATGCCGAGCA It is strongly recommended that users perform a diagnostic digest to verify this plasmid prior to use. For example, a double digest of the plasmid with BamHI and KpnI should result in two bands at 2.3kb and 5.8kb.
How to cite: TAL3063 was a gift from Keith Joung (Addgene plasmid # 41237 ; http://n2t.net/addgene:41237 ; RRID:Addgene_41237)
