[The description below was written by a language model from this plasmid's Addgene catalogue record.]
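Description:
TAL3063 is a TALEN expression plasmid built on the JDS70 backbone (about 6.4 kb without insert), a vector catalogued as both mammalian expression and T7. It is propagated in E. coli as a high-copy plasmid under ampicillin selection. The record provides no feature table, so the origin of replication and other backbone elements are not itemised. The listed sequencing primers suggest the coding region lies between a CMV promoter and a BGH polyadenylation region.

The roughly 1.6 kb insert, named ZebrafishCommunity-ednrb1b-Right, encodes an engineered TAL effector repeat array designed to recognise a defined DNA site in the zebrafish (D. rerio) ednrb1b gene. It was inserted by restriction cloning in a way that destroyed both cloning sites. The array sits in frame with sequences supplied by the backbone: an N-terminal 3X FLAG tag, which allows detection of the protein, and a C-terminal wild-type FokI nuclease domain. Because FokI cleaves DNA only as a dimer, this "Right" monomer is meant to be used with a partner "Left" TALEN that binds the adjacent half-site. The pair then makes a double-strand break between the two sites, and error-prone repair of that break can produce insertions or deletions that disrupt the gene.

The CMV promoter drives expression in mammalian cells. The T7 designation indicates a T7 promoter that would allow in vitro transcription of TALEN mRNA, the usual delivery route for zebrafish embryos, although the record does not describe that use explicitly. The associated work concerns targeted gene disruption in somatic zebrafish cells using engineered TALENs. The depositor advises confirming the plasmid's integrity by diagnostic digest before use, a sensible precaution for a highly repetitive TAL array.
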