>Addgene plasmid #41237 | TAL3063 | depositor partial sequence | sequence record 54876 | TAL3063 sequence 2430 bps
TCTAGAGCTAGCACCATGGACTACAAAGACCATGACGGTGATTATAAAGATCATGACATCGATTACAAGG
ATGACGATGACAAGATGGCCCCCAAGAAGAAGAGGAAGGTGGGCATTCACCGCGGGGTACCTATGGTGGA
CTTGAGGACACTCGGTTATTCGCAACAGCAACAGGAGAAAATCAAGCCTAAGGTCAGGAGCACCGTCGCG
CAACACCACGAGGCGCTTGTGGGGCATGGCTTCACTCATGCGCATATTGTCGCGCTTTCACAGCACCCTG
CGGCGCTTGGGACGGTGGCTGTCAAATACCAAGATATGATTGCGGCCCTGCCCGAAGCCACGCACGAGGC
AATTGTAGGGGTCGGTAAACAGTGGTCGGGAGCGCGAGCACTTGAGGCGCTGCTGACTGTGGCGGGTGAG
CTTAGGGGGCCTCCGCTCCAGCTCGACACCGGGCAGCTGCTGAAGATCGCGAAGAGAGGGGGAGTAACAG
CGGTAGAGGCAGTGCACGCCTGGCGCAATGCGCTCACCGGGGCCCCCTTGAACCTGACCCCAGACCAGGT
AGTCGCAATCGCGTCAAACGGAGGGGGAAAGCAAGCCCTGGAAACCGTGCAAAGGTTGTTGCCGGTCCTT
TGTCAAGACCACGGCCTTACACCGGAGCAAGTCGTGGCCATTGCATCCCACGACGGTGGCAAACAGGCTC
TTGAGACGGTTCAGAGACTTCTCCCAGTTCTCTGTCAAGCCCACGGGCTGACTCCCGATCAAGTTGTAGC
GATTGCGTCGCATGACGGAGGGAAACAAGCATTGGAGACTGTCCAACGGCTCCTTCCCGTGTTGTGTCAA
GCCCACGGTTTGACGCCTGCACAAGTGGTCGCCATCGCCAGCCATGATGGCGGTAAGCAGGCGCTGGAAA
CAGTACAGCGCCTGCTGCCTGTACTGTGCCAGGATCATGGACTGACCCCAGACCAGGTAGTCGCAATCGC
GTCGAACATTGGGGGAAAGCAAGCCCTGGAAACCGTGCAAAGGTTGTTGCCGGTCCTTTGTCAAGACCAC
GGCCTTACACCGGAGCAAGTCGTGGCCATTGCAAATAATAACGGTGGCAAACAGGCTCTTGAGACGGTTC
AGAGACTTCTCCCAGTTCTCTGTCAAGCCCACGGGCTGACTCCCGATCAAGTTGTAGCGATTGCGTCGCA
TGACGGAGGGAAACAAGCATTGGAGACTGTCCAACGGCTCCTTCCCGTGTTGTGTCAAGCCCACGGTTTG
ACGCCTGCACAAGTGGTCGCCATCGCCTCCAATATTGGCGGTAAGCAGGCGCTGGAAACAGTACAGCGCC
TGCTGCCTGTACTGTGCCAGGATCATGGACTGACCCCAGACCAGGTAGTCGCAATCGCGTCAAACGGAGG
GGGAAAGCAAGCCCTGGAAACCGTGCAAAGGTTGTTGCCGGTCCTTTGTCAAGACCACGGCCTTACACCG
GAGCAAGTCGTGGCCATTGCAAATAATAACGGTGGCAAACAGGCTCTTGAGACGGTTCAGAGACTTCTCC
CAGTTCTCTGTCAAGCCCACGGGCTGACTCCCGATCAAGTTGTAGCGATTGCGTCGCATGACGGAGGGAA
ACAAGCATTGGAGACTGTCCAACGGCTCCTTCCCGTGTTGTGTCAAGCCCACGGTTTGACGCCTGCACAA
GTGGTCGCCATCGCCAGCCATGATGGCGGTAAGCAGGCGCTGGAAACAGTACAGCGCCTGCTGCCTGTAC
TGTGCCAGGATCATGGACTGACCCCAGACCAGGTAGTCGCAATCGCGAACAATAATGGGGGAAAGCAAGC
CCTGGAAACCGTGCAAAGGTTGTTGCCGGTCCTTTGTCAAGACCACGGCCTTACACCGGAGCAAGTCGTG
GCCATTGCAAGCAACATCGGTGGCAAACAGGCTCTTGAGACGGTTCAGAGACTTCTCCCAGTTCTCTGTC
AAGCCCACGGGCTGACTCCCGATCAAGTTGTAGCGATTGCGAATAACAATGGAGGGAAACAAGCATTGGA
GACTGTCCAACGGCTCCTTCCCGTGTTGTGTCAAGCCCACGGTTTGACGCCTGCACAAGTGGTCGCCATC
GCCAGCCATGATGGCGGTAAGCAGGCGCTGGAAACAGTACAGCGCCTGCTGCCTGTACTGTGCCAGGATC
ATGGACTGACACCCGAACAGGTGGTCGCCATTGCTTCTAACATCGGAGGACGGCCAGCCTTGGAGTCCAT
CGTAGCCCAATTGTCCAGGCCCGATCCCGCGTTGGCTGCGTTAACGAATGACCATCTGGTGGCGTTGGCA
TGTCTTGGTGGACGACCCGCGCTCGATGCAGTCAAAAAGGGTCTGCCTCATGCTCCCGCATTGATCAAAA
GAACCAACCGGCGGATTCCCGAGAGAACTTCCCATCGAGTCGCGGGATCC
