>Addgene plasmid #41237 | TAL3063 | addgene partial sequence | sequence record 56097 | JDS-TALEN-F 5'-TAGGGGTCGGTAAACAGTGG-3'
CTGACTGTGGCGGGTGAGCTTAGGGGGCCTCCGCTCCAGCTCGACACCGGGCAGCTGCTGAAGATCGCGA
AGAGAGGGGGAGTAACAGCGGTAGAGGCAGTGCACGCCTGGCGCAATGCGCTCACCGGGGCCCCCTTGAA
CCTGACCCCAGACCAGGTAGTCGCAATCGCGTCAAACGGAGGGGGAAAGCAAGCCCTGGAAACCGTGCAA
AGGTTGTTGCCGGTCCTTTGTCAAGACCACGGCCTTACACCGGAGCAAGTCGTGGCCATTGCATCCCACG
ACGGTGGCAAACAGGCTCTTGAGACGGTTCAGAGACTTCTCCCAGTTCTCTGTCAAGCCCACGGGCTGAC
TCCCGATCAAGTTGTAGCGATTGCGTCGCATGACGGAGGGAAACAAGCATTGGAGACTGTCCAACGGCTC
CTTCCCGTGTTGTGTCAAGCCCACGGTTTGACGCCTGCACAAGTGGTCGCCATCGCCAGCCATGATGGCG
GTAAGCAGGCGCTGGAAACAGTACAGCGCCTGCTGCCTGTACTGTGCCAGGATCATGGACTGACCCCAGA
CCAGGTAGTCGCAATCGCGTCGAACATTGGGGGAAAGCAAGCCCTGGAAACCGTGCAAAGGTTGTTGCCG
GTCCTTTGTCAAGACCACGGCCTTACACCGGAGCAAGTCGTGGCCATTGCAAATAATAACGGTGGCAAAC
AGGCTCTTGAGACGGTTCAGAGACTTCTCCCAGTTCTCTGTCAAGCCCACGGGCTGACTCCCGATCAAGT
TGTAGCGATTGCGTCGCATGACGGAGGGAAACAAGCATTGGAGACTGTCCAACGGCTCCTTCCCGTGTTG
TGTCAAGCCCACGGTTTGACGCCTGCACAAGTGGTCGCCATCGCCTCCAATATTGG
